Addgene plasmid #219740: pNK1198
Purpose: MoClo-compatible Level 0 - 3U + terminator vector carrying terminator HSP18.2
Depositing lab: Alexander Mishin. Depositing organization: Planta LLC. Publication: Systematic Comparison of Plant Promoters in Nicotiana spp. Expression Systems. Shakhova ES, Markina NM, Mitiouchkina T, Bugaeva EN, Karataeva TA, Palkina KA, Fakhranurova LI, Yampolsky IV, Sarkisyan KS, Mishin AS. Int J Mol Sci. 2022 Dec 6;23(23):15441. doi: 10.3390/ijms232315441. PubMed 36499768.
Backbone
  Vector backbone: Level 0 - 3U + terminator - like
  Backbone size w/o insert (bp): 2251
  Vector type: Plant Expression, Synthetic Biology
Growth in bacteria
  Bacterial resistance: Spectinomycin, 50 μg/mL
  Growth temperature: 37°C
  Growth strain: DH5alpha
  Copy number: High Copy
Gene/Insert
  Gene/Insert name: The heat shock protein 18.2 (HSP) terminator
  Species: H. sapiens (human)
  Insert size (bp): 258
  Cloning method: Restriction Enzyme; 5′ cloning site BbsI (destroyed during cloning); 3′ cloning site BbsI (destroyed during cloning)
  Sequencing primers: 5′ gagcgaggaagcggaagagcgccc; 3′ accattattatcatgacattaacc
Terms and licenses: Academic/Nonprofit Terms; Industry Terms: Not Available to Industry
How to cite: pNK1198 was a gift from Alexander Mishin (Addgene plasmid # 219740 ; http://n2t.net/addgene:219740 ; RRID:Addgene_219740)
