[The description below was written by a language model from this plasmid's Addgene catalogue record and pLannotate feature annotations shown in this document.]
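Description:
pNK1198 is a small MoClo (Golden Gate modular cloning) Level 0 part plasmid of about 2.5 kb that stores a single plant regulatory element, the heat shock protein 18.2 (HSP18.2) terminator, in the "3′ UTR + terminator" position of the assembly standard. It is propagated in E. coli from a high-copy ColE1/pUC-type origin and selected with spectinomycin through an aadA aminoglycoside adenylyltransferase gene, which in the sequenced record spans the numbering origin and sits downstream of an AmpR (bla) promoter annotation. Short fragments annotated as lacI, an integrase and a gentamicin acetyltransferase are most likely remnants of backbone and resistance-cassette ancestry rather than functional genes.

The payload is a roughly 250 bp terminator, cloned via BbsI sites that were destroyed in the process, as is usual when a part is domesticated into a Level 0 acceptor. The catalogue entry lists the insert species as human, but the feature annotation identifies it as the efficient transcription terminator from the Arabidopsis thaliana HSP18.2 gene, which fits the plant-expression classification; the species field appears to be an error. The plasmid contains no promoter, coding sequence or plant selection marker of its own and is not an expression vector in itself. Instead, it serves as a building block: in a Type IIS one-pot assembly, the terminator is released and combined with promoter, coding sequence and other Level 0 parts to make Level 1 transcription units for plant expression. The record links it to work systematically comparing plant promoters in Nicotiana expression systems.
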