Features (pLannotate 1.2.2; 7 found; start..end, strand, type, name):
    278..866     +  rep_origin     ori: high-copy-number ColE1/pMB1/pBR322/pUC origin of replication
   1049..1098    +  CDS            lacI (fragment): lac repressor; lacI; The lac repressor binds to the lac operator to inhibit transcription in E. coli. This inhibition can be relieved by adding lactose or isopropyl-β-D-thiogalactopyranoside (IPTG).
   1127..1375    +  terminator     HSP terminator: efficient transcription terminator from the Arabidopsis thaliana heat shock protein 18.2 gene (Nagaya et al., 2010)
   1501..1605    +  promoter       AmpR promoter: bla
   1596..1676    -  CDS            int (fragment): INT2_ECOLX - Protein inferred from homology: Swiss-Prot protein existence level 3. Putative integrase believed to be involved in the insertion of antibiotic resistance genes into plasmids and transposons. From Escherichia coli.
   1764..1820    +  CDS            GmR (fragment): gentamycin acetyltransferase; aacC1; confers resistance to gentamycin
   1827..104     +  CDS            aadA (across the origin): S3AD_ECOLX - Experimental evidence at protein level: Swiss-Prot protein existence level 1. Mediates bacterial resistance to the antibiotics streptomycin and spectinomycin. From Escherichia coli.
>Addgene plasmid #219740 | pNK1198 | addgene full sequence | sequence record 437092 | Addgene NGS Result
AGGCTTATCTTGGACAAGAAGAAGATCGCTTGGCCTCGCGCGCAGATCAGTTGGAAGAATTTGTCCATTA
CGTAAAAGGCGAGATCACCAAGGTAGTCGGCAAATAACTGTCAGACCAAGTTTACTCATATATACTTTAG
ATTGATTTAAAACTTCATTTTTAATTTAAAAGGATCTAGGTGAAGATCCTTTTTGATAATCTCATGACCA
AAATCCCTTAACGTGAGTTTTCGTTCCACTGAGCGTCAGACCCCGTAGAAAAGATCAAAGGATCTTCTTG
AGATCCTTTTTTTCTGCGCGTAATCTGCTGCTTGCAAACAAAAAAACCACCGCTACCAGCGGTGGTTTGT
TTGCCGGATCAAGAGCTACCAACTCTTTTTCCGAAGGTAACTGGCTTCAGCAGAGCGCAGATACCAAATA
CTGTTCTTCTAGTGTAGCCGTAGTTAGGCCACCACTTCAAGAACTCTGTAGCACCGCCTACATACCTCGC
TCTGCTAATCCTGTTACCAGTGGCTGCTGCCAGTGGCGATAAGTCGTGTCTTACCGGGTTGGACTCAAGA
CGATAGTTACCGGATAAGGCGCAGCGGTCGGGCTGAACGGGGGGTTCGTGCACACAGCCCAGCTTGGAGC
GAACGACCTACACCGAACTGAGATACCTACAGCGTGAGCTATGAGAAAGCGCCACGCTTCCCGAAGGGAG
AAAGGCGGACAGGTATCCGGTAAGCGGCAGGGTCGGAACAGGAGAGCGCACGAGGGAGCTTCCAGGGGGA
AACGCCTGGTATCTTTATAGTCCTGTCGGGTTTCGCCACCTCTGACTTGAGCGTCGATTTTTGTGATGCT
CGTCAGGGGGGCGGAGCCTATGGAAAAACGCCAGCAACGCGGCCTTTTTACGGTTCCTGGCCTTTTGCTG
GCCTTTTGCTCACATGTTCTTTCCTGCGTTATCCCCTGATTCTGTGGATAACCGTATTACCGCCTTTGAG
TGAGCTGATACCGCTCGCCGCAGCCGAACGACCGAGCGCAGCGAGTCAGTGAGCGAGGAAGCGGAAGAGC
GCCCAATACGCAAACCGCCTCTCCCCGCGCGTTGGCCGATTCATTAATCACTCTGTGGTCTCAGCTTTAG
GTTAAATATGAAGATGAAGATGAAATATTTGGTGTGTCAAATAAAAAGCTTGTGTGCTTAAGTTTGTGTT
TTTTTCTTGGCTTGTTGTGTTATGAATTTGTGGCTTTTTCTAATATTAAATGAATGTAAGATCTCATTAT
AATGAATAAACAAATGTTTCTATAATCCATTGTGAATGTTTTGTTGGATCTCTTCTGCAGCATATAACTA
CTGTATGTGCTATGGTATGGACTATGGAATATGATTAAAGATAAGCGCTTGAGACCACGAAGTGGCTCTT
CAGTGGACGAAAGGGCCTCGTGATACGCCTATTTTTATAGGTTAATGTCATGATAATAATGGTTTCTTAG
ACGTCAGGTGGCACTTTTCGGGGAAATGTGCGCGGAACCCCTATTTGTTTATTTTTCTAAATACATTCAA
ATATGTATCCGCTCATGAGACAATAACCCTGATAAATGCTTCAATAATATTGAAAAAGGAAGAGTATGCG
CTCACGCAACTGGTCCAGAACCTTGACCGAACGCAGCGGTGGTAACGGCGCAGTGGCGGTTTTCATGGCT
TGTTATGACTGTTTTTTTTTGGGGTACAGTCTATGCCTCGGGCATCCAAGCAGCAAGCGCGTTACGCCGT
GGGTCGATGTTTGATGTTATGGAGCAGCAACGATGTTACGCAGCAGGGCAGTCGCCCTAAAACAAAGTTA
AACATCATGAGGGAAGCGGTGATCGCCGAAGTATCGACTCAACTATCAGAGGTAGTTGGCGTCATCGAGC
GCCATCTCGAACCGACGTTGCTGGCCGTACATTTGTACGGCTCCGCAGTGGATGGCGGCCTGAAGCCACA
CAGCGATATTGATTTGCTGGTTACGGTGACCGTAAGGCTTGATGAAACAACGCGGCGAGCTTTGATCAAC
GACCTTTTGGAAACTTCGGCTTCCCCTGGAGAGAGCGAGATTCTCCGCGCTGTAGAAGTCACCATTGTTG
TGCACGACGACATCATTCCGTGGCGTTATCCAGCTAAGCGCGAACTGCAATTTGGAGAATGGCAGCGCAA
TGACATTCTTGCAGGTATCTTCGAGCCAGCCACGATCGACATTGATCTGGCTATCTTGCTGACAAAAGCA
AGAGAACATAGCGTTGCCTTGGTAGGTCCAGCGGCGGAGGAACTCTTTGATCCGGTTCCTGAACAGGATC
TATTTGAGGCGCTAAATGAAACCTTAACGCTATGGAACTCGCCGCCCGACTGGGCTGGCGATGAGCGAAA
TGTAGTGCTTACGTTGTCCCGCATTTGGTACAGCGCAGTAACCGGCAAAATCGCGCCGAAGGATGTCGCT
GCCGACTGGGCAATGGAGCGCCTGCCGGCCCAGTATCAGCCCGTCATACTTGAAGCTAGAC
